>Addgene plasmid #114903 | RGFR1 X077_pECIA14 | addgene full sequence | sequence record 276508 | Addgene NGS Result
GTAAAACGACGGCCAGTGAATTAATTCGTTGCAGGACAGGATGTGGTGCCCGATGTGACTAGCTCTTTGC
TGCAGGCCGTCCTATCCTCTGGTTCCGATAAGAGACCCAGAACTCCGGCCCCCCACCGCCCACCGCCACC
CCCATACATATGTGGTACGCAAGTAAGAGTGCCTGCGCATGCCCCATGTGCCCCACCAAGAGCTTTGCAT
CCCATACAAGTCCCCAAAGTGGAGAACCGAACCAATTCTTCGCGGGCAGAACAAAAGCTTCTGCACACGT
CTCCACTCGAATTTGGAGCCGGCCGGCGTGTGCAAAAGAGGTGAATCGAACGAAAGACCCGTGTGTAAAG
CCGCGTTTCCAAAATGTATAAAACCGAGAGCATCTGGCCAATGTGCATCAGTTGTGGTCAGCAGCAAAAT
CAAGTGAATCATCTCAGTGCAACTAAAGGGGGGATCCGATCTCAATATGAAGTTATGCATATTACTGGCC
GTCGTGGCCTTTGTTGGCCTCTCGCTCGGGTCTATCCTTTACTCATGGCTTCACTCTTCTTCTCCTACAC
CTTCTTCTCTTTCTCTCTTCAACTGGAACTCTATAGACAACACTCCTTGCAACAACTGGACATTTATCAC
ATGTTCTTCTCAAGGTTTCATCACCGACATAGACATTGAATCTGTCCCTCTTCAGCTCTCCTTACCGAAG
AATCTCCCAGCGTTTCGTTCTCTCCAGAAACTCACTATCTCCGGGGCCAATCTCACCGGAACTTTACCGG
AAAGTCTTGGTGACTGCCTCGGCCTCAAGGTTCTTGATCTTAGCTCCAACGGCTTAGTTGGTGACATTCC
TTGGAGTTTAAGCAAGCTACGTAACCTAGAAACGCTAATCCTCAACTCAAACCAACTCACCGGAAAAATC
CCACCGGATATCAGCAAATGTTCGAAACTCAAGAGCCTGATTCTCTTCGACAATCTTCTCACCGGAAGTA
TCCCCACGGAGCTAGGGAAGCTCTCTGGTCTCGAAGTAATAAGAATAGGAGGAAACAAAGAAATCTCCGG
CCAAATCCCATCAGAGATCGGAGATTGTTCCAATCTAACAGTTCTTGGTTTAGCCGAGACAAGCGTCTCA
GGAAACTTGCCTTCTTCCTTAGGTAAGCTCAAGAAGCTAGAAACACTCTCGATATACACAACAATGATAA
GTGGTGAGATTCCTTCTGATTTAGGGAATTGCTCTGAGCTTGTTGATCTCTTCTTGTACGAGAATAGCTT
GTCTGGTTCCATCCCTCGAGAAATCGGACAGCTAACGAAACTGGAACAGCTGTTTCTATGGCAGAACAGT
CTCGTTGGTGGTATCCCTGAAGAAATAGGAAACTGCAGCAATCTCAAAATGATAGATTTGTCTTTAAACC
TCCTCTCTGGTTCGATTCCAAGCTCCATTGGTCGTTTGTCTTTTCTTGAAGAGTTTATGATCAGTGACAA
CAAGTTCTCCGGTTCAATACCAACAACAATCTCAAACTGCTCGAGTCTTGTCCAGTTACAGCTCGATAAG
AATCAGATTTCAGGTCTAATACCGTCCGAGCTTGGAACACTCACAAAGCTTACTCTGTTCTTTGCTTGGT
CTAATCAGCTAGAAGGAAGTATCCCTCCTGGTTTAGCAGATTGTACTGATCTTCAAGCATTGGATTTGTC
GCGCAATTCGCTAACCGGAACAATCCCTTCCGGTTTGTTTATGCTAAGGAACCTCACAAAGCTTCTCTTG
ATCTCAAACTCTCTGTCTGGTTTTATACCTCAAGAGATTGGTAATTGCAGCTCTTTGGTGAGATTGAGGT
TAGGTTTCAACAGGATCACAGGAGAGATTCCTTCGGGTATTGGTTCTCTTAAGAAGATAAACTTTCTCGA
TTTCTCGAGTAATAGGCTACATGGAAAGGTTCCTGATGAGATTGGAAGCTGTTCAGAGTTACAGATGATT
GATCTCAGTAATAACTCTCTTGAAGGTTCTTTGCCTAATCCGGTTTCTTCACTCTCCGGTTTACAAGTAC
TTGATGTTTCAGCTAACCAGTTTTCAGGCAAGATTCCAGCGAGTTTAGGACGGCTTGTGTCACTGAACAA
ACTAATCTTGAGCAAGAACCTGTTCTCAGGATCGATACCTACTTCTCTAGGGATGTGTTCAGGGCTTCAG
CTTCTTGATCTTGGAAGCAACGAGCTCTCTGGTGAGATTCCTTCAGAGCTTGGAGATATCGAGAATCTTG
AAATCGCGTTAAACTTGAGTAGCAATAGACTCACTGGGAAGATTCCTTCAAAGATTGCGTCTCTCAACAA
GCTCTCGATTCTTGATCTCTCTCACAACATGCTTGAAGGAGATCTTGCTCCACTCGCTAATATTGAGAAT
CTAGTCTCTCTTAACATATCTTACAATAGCTTCTCTGGTTATCTTCCAGACAACAAGCTTTTCAGACAAT
TATCTCCTCAAGATCTTGAAGGAAACAAGAAACTCTGTTCTTCGACTCAAGATTCTTGCTTTCTCACCTA
CAGAAAGGGTAATGGACTTGGAGATGATGGTGATGCTTCTCTGGAGGTGCTGTTCCAGGGACCAAGCGGC
AATCCCGGCGGCGATCTGGCCCCCCAGATGCTGCGCGAGCTGCAGGAGACCAATGCCGCCCTGCAGGACG
TGCGCGAGCTGCTGCGCCACCGCGTGAAGGAGATCACCTTCCTGAAGAACACCGTGATGGAGTGCGACGC
CTGCGGCATGCAGCCCTCTAGAGGCTCCGGCTCCATCATCCCAGTTGAGGAGGAGAACCCGGACTTCTGG
AACCGCGAGGCAGCCGAGGCCCTGGGTGCCGCCAAGAAGCTGCAGCCTGCACAGACAGCCGCCAAGAACC
TCATCATCTTCCTGGGCGATGGGATGGGGGTGTCTACGGTGACAGCTGCCAGGATCCTAAAAGGGCAGAA
GAAGGACAAACTGGGGCCTGAGATACCCCTGGCCATGGACCGCTTCCCATATGTGGCTCTGTCCAAGACA
TACAATGTAGACAAACATGTGCCAGACAGTGGAGCCACAGCCACGGCCTACCTGTGCGGGGTCAAGGGCA
ACTTCCAGACCATTGGCTTGAGTGCAGCCGCCCGCTTTAACCAGTGCAACACGACACGCGGCAACGAGGT
CATCTCCGTGATGAATCGGGCCAAGAAAGCAGGGAAGTCAGTGGGAGTGGTAACCACCACACGAGTGCAG
CACGCCTCGCCAGCCGGCACCTACGCCCACACGGTGAACCGCAACTGGTACTCGGACGCCGACGTGCCTG
CCTCGGCCCGCCAGGAGGGGTGCCAGGACATCGCTACGCAGCTCATCTCCAACATGGACATTGACGTGAT
CCTAGGTGGAGGCCGAAAGTACATGTTTCGCATGGGAACCCCAGACCCTGAGTACCCAGATGACTACAGC
CAAGGTGGGACCAGGCTGGACGGGAAGAATCTGGTGCAGGAATGGCTGGCGAAGCGCCAGGGTGCCCGGT
ATGTGTGGAACCGCACTGAGCTCATGCAGGCTTCCCTGGACCCGTCTGTGACCCATCTCATGGGTCTCTT
TGAGCCTGGAGACATGAAATACGAGATCCACCGAGACTCCACACTGGACCCCTCCCTGATGGAGATGACA
GAGGCTGCCCTGCGCCTGCTGAGCAGGAACCCCCGCGGCTTCTTCCTCTTCGTGGAGGGTGGTCGCATCG
ACCATGGTCATCATGAAAGCAGGGCTTACCGGGCACTGACTGAGACGATCATGTTCGACGACGCCATTGA
GAGGGCGGGCCAGCTCACCAGCGAGGAGGACACGCTGAGCCTCGTCACTGCCGACCACTCCCACGTCTTC
TCCTTCGGAGGCTACCCCCTGCGAGGGAGCTCCATCTTCGGGCTGGCCCCTGGCAAGGCCCGGGACAGGA
AGGCCTACACGGTCCTCCTATACGGAAACGGTCCAGGCTATGTGCTCAAGGACGGCGCCCGGCCGGATGT
TACCGAGAGCGAGAGCGGGAGCCCCGAGTATCGGCAGCAGTCAGCAGTGCCCCTGGACGAAGAGACCCAC
GCAGGCGAGGACGTGGCGGTGTTCGCGCGCGGCCCGCAGGCGCACCTGGTTCACGGCGTGCAGGAGCAGA
CCTTCATAGCGCACGTCATGGCCTTCGCCGCCTGCCTGGAGCCCTACACCGCCTGCGACCTGGCGCCCCC
CGCCGGCACCACCGACGCCGCGCACCCGGGTTCTAGAGGAAGCACCTCCGGCGATAACGATTACAAGGAT
GATGATGATAAGGCCAGCGGCACCGGTCATCATCACCATCACCATTGAGTTTAAACCCGCTGATCAGCCT
CGACTGTGCCTTCTAAGGCCTGAGCTCGCTGATCAGCCTCGATCGAGGATCCAGACATGATAAGATACAT
TGATGAGTTTGGACAAACCACAACTAGAATGCAGTGAAAAAAATGCTTTATTTGTGAAATTTGTGATGCT
ATTGCTTTATTTGTAACCATTATAAGCTGCAATAAACAAGTTAACAACAACAATTGCATTCATTTTATGT
TTCAGGTTCAGGGGGAGGTGTGGGAGGTTTTTTAAAGCAAGTAAAACCTCTACAAATGTGGTATGGCTGA
TTATGATCAGTCGACCTGCAGGCATGCAAGCTTGGCGTAATCATGGTCATAGCTGTTTCCTGTGTGAAAT
TGTTATCCGCTCACAATTCCACACAACATACGAGCCGGAAGCATAAAGTGTAAAGCCTGGGGTGCCTAAT
GAGTGAGCTAACTCACATTAATTGCGTTGCGCTCACTGCCCGCTTTCCAGTCGGGAAACCTGTCGTGCCA
GCTGCATTAATGAATCGGCCAACGCGCGGGGAGAGGCGGTTTGCGTATTGGGCGCTCTTCCGCTTCCTCG
CTCACTGACTCGCTGCGCTCGGTCGTTCGGCTGCGGCGAGCGGTATCAGCTCACTCAAAGGCGGTAATAC
GGTTATCCACAGAATCAGGGGATAACGCAGGAAAGAACATGTGAGCAAAAGGCCAGCAAAAGGCCAGGAA
CCGTAAAAAGGCCGCGTTGCTGGCGTTTTTCCATAGGCTCCGCCCCCCTGACGAGCATCACAAAAATCGA
CGCTCAAGTCAGAGGTGGCGAAACCCGACAGGACTATAAAGATACCAGGCGTTTCCCCCTGGAAGCTCCC
TCGTGCGCTCTCCTGTTCCGACCCTGCCGCTTACCGGATACCTGTCCGCCTTTCTCCCTTCGGGAAGCGT
GGCGCTTTCTCATAGCTCACGCTGTAGGTATCTCAGTTCGGTGTAGGTCGTTCGCTCCAAGCTGGGCTGT
GTGCACGAACCCCCCGTTCAGCCCGACCGCTGCGCCTTATCCGGTAACTATCGTCTTGAGTCCAACCCGG
TAAGACACGACTTATCGCCACTGGCAGCAGCCACTGGTAACAGGATTAGCAGAGCGAGGTATGTAGGCGG
TGCTACAGAGTTCTTGAAGTGGTGGCCTAACTACGGCTACACTAGAAGAACAGTATTTGGTATCTGCGCT
CTGCTGAAGCCAGTTACCTTCGGAAAAAGAGTTGGTAGCTCTTGATCCGGCAAACAAACCACCGCTGGTA
GCGGTGGTTTTTTTGTTTGCAAGCAGCAGATTACGCGCAGAAAAAAAGGATCTCAAGAAGATCCTTTGAT
CTTTTCTACGGGGTCTGACGCTCAGTGGAACGAAAACTCACGTTAAGGGATTTTGGTCATGAGATTATCA
AAAAGGATCTTCACCTAGATCCTTTTAAATTAAAAATGAAGTTTTAAATCAATCTAAAGTATATATGAGT
AAACTTGGTCTGACAGTTACCAATGCTTAATCAGTGAGGCACCTATCTCAGCGATCTGTCTATTTCGTTC
ATCCATAGTTGCCTGACTCCCCGTCGTGTAGATAACTACGATACGGGAGGGCTTACCATCTGGCCCCAGT
GCTGCAATGATACCGCGAGACCCACGCTCACCGGCTCCAGATTTATCAGCAATAAACCAGCCAGCCGGAA
GGGCCGAGCGCAGAAGTGGTCCTGCAACTTTATCCGCCTCCATCCAGTCTATTAATTGTTGCCGGGAAGC
TAGAGTAAGTAGTTCGCCAGTTAATAGTTTGCGCAACGTTGTTGCCATTGCTACAGGCATCGTGGTGTCA
CGCTCGTCGTTTGGTATGGCTTCATTCAGCTCCGGTTCCCAACGATCAAGGCGAGTTACATGATCCCCCA
TGTTGTGCAAAAAAGCGGTTAGCTCCTTCGGTCCTCCGATCGTTGTCAGAAGTAAGTTGGCCGCAGTGTT
ATCACTCATGGTTATGGCAGCACTGCATAATTCTCTTACTGTCATGCCATCCGTAAGATGCTTTTCTGTG
ACTGGTGAGTACTCAACCAAGTCATTCTGAGAATAGTGTATGCGGCGACCGAGTTGCTCTTGCCCGGCGT
CAATACGGGATAATACCGCGCCACATAGCAGAACTTTAAAAGTGCTCATCATTGGAAAACGTTCTTCGGG
GCGAAAACTCTCAAGGATCTTACCGCTGTTGAGATCCAGTTCGATGTAACCCACTCGTGCACCCAACTGA
TCTTCAGCATCTTTTACTTTCACCAGCGTTTCTGGGTGAGCAAAAACAGGAAGGCAAAATGCCGCAAAAA
AGGGAATAAGGGCGACACGGAAATGTTGAATACTCATACTCTTCCTTTTTCAATATTATTGAAGCATTTA
TCAGGGTTATTGTCTCATGAGCGGATACATATTTGAATGTATTTAGAAAAATAAACAAATAGGGGTTCCG
CGCACATTTCCCCGAAAAGTGCCACCTGACGTCTAAGAAACCATTATTATCATGACATTAACCTATAAAA
ATAGGCGTATCACGAGGCCCTTTCGTCTCGCGCGTTTCGGTGATGACGGTGAAAACCTCTGACACATGCA
GCTCCCGGAGACGGTCACAGCTTGTCTGTAAGCGGATGCCGGGAGCAGACAAGCCCGTCAGGGCGCGTCA
GCGGGTGTTGGCGGGTGTCGGGGCTGGCTTAACTATGCGGCATCAGAGCAGATTGTACTGAGAGTGCACC
ATATGCGGTGTGAAATACCGCACAGATGCGTAAGGAGAAAATACCGCATCAGGCGCCATTCGCCATTCAG
GCTGCGCAACTGTTGGGAAGGGCGATCGGTGCGGGCCTCTTCGCTATTACGCCAGCTGGCGAAAGGGGGA
TGTGCTGCAAGGCGATTAAGTTGGGTAACGCCAGGGTTTTCCCAGTCACGACGTT
Features (pLannotate 1.2.2; 19 found; start..end, strand, type, name):
     23..449     +  promoter       MT promoter: Drosophila metallothionein promoter
    467..520     +  sig_peptide    BiP signal sequence: Drosophila BiP signal sequence
    521..2560    +  CDS            RGI1 (fragment): RGI1_ARATH - Also known as RCH2 From Arabidopsis thaliana (Mouse-ear cress).
   2597..2776    +  CDS            Comp (fragment): COMP_RAT - Experimental evidence at protein level: Swiss-Prot protein existence level 1. May play a role in the structural integrity of cartilage via its interaction with other extracellular matrix proteins such as the collagens and fibronectin. Can mediate the interaction of chondrocytes with the cartilage extracellular matrix through interaction with cell surface integrin receptors. Could play a role in the pathogenesis of osteoarthritis. Potent suppressor of apoptosis in both primary chondrocytes and transformed cells. Suppresses apoptosis by blocking the activation of caspase-3 and by indu
   2764..4216    +  CDS            SEAP (fragment): secreted alkaline phosphatase from human placenta The natural enzyme has a C-terminal transmembrane sequence that is replaced by a GPI anchor.
   4253..4282    +  CDS            2xFLAG (fragment): two tandem FLAG® epitope tags
   4388..4522    -  polyA_signal   SV40 poly(A) signal: SV40 polyadenylation signal
   4545..4629    -  CDS            large T antigen (fragment): large T antigen from SV40 (simian virus 40)
   4629..4653    +  misc_feature   MCS (fragment): pUC18/19 multiple cloning site
   4690..4706    -  protein_bind   lac operator: The lac repressor binds to the lac operator to inhibit transcription in E. coli. This inhibition can be relieved by adding lactose or isopropyl-β-D-thiogalactopyranoside (IPTG). lac repressor encoded by lacI
   4714..4744    -  promoter       lac promoter: promoter for the E. coli lac operon
   4759..4780    -  protein_bind   CAP binding site: CAP binding activates transcription in the presence of cAMP. E. coli catabolite activator protein
   4793..4885    -  CDS            lacI (fragment): lac repressor; lacI; The lac repressor binds to the lac operator to inhibit transcription in E. coli. This inhibition can be relieved by adding lactose or isopropyl-β-D-thiogalactopyranoside (IPTG).
   5068..5656    -  rep_origin     ori: high-copy-number ColE1/pMB1/pBR322/pUC origin of replication
   5827..6687    -  CDS            AmpR: β-lactamase; bla; confers resistance to ampicillin, carbenicillin, and related antibiotics
   6688..6792    -  promoter       AmpR promoter: bla
   6887..6922    +  CDS            rop (fragment): Rop protein, which maintains plasmids at low copy number; rop
   7024..7123    +  misc_feature   bom (fragment): basis of mobility region from pBR322
   7129..21      -  CDS            lacZα (fragment) (across the origin): LacZα fragment of β-galactosidase; lacZ fragment
