[The description below was written by a language model from this plasmid's Addgene catalogue record and pLannotate feature annotations shown in this document.]
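Description:
RGFR1 X077_pECIA14 is an insect-cell expression plasmid built on the pECIA14 backbone. It serves as the "prey" construct in an extracellular protein interaction assay and is meant to be paired with the corresponding bait vector, RGFR1 X077_pECIA2. It is maintained in E. coli through a high-copy ColE1/pUC-type origin and selected with ampicillin via the β-lactamase gene. The annotated lac promoter/operator, lacZα, lacI, rop and bom fragments are leftovers of the bacterial cloning backbone and play no part in expression of the payload.

The expression cassette is driven by the Drosophila metallothionein promoter, so transcription in Drosophila cell culture is induced by adding copper sulfate. A Drosophila BiP signal sequence directs the product into the secretory pathway. Downstream of it lies the extracellular domain of the Arabidopsis thaliana leucine-rich repeat receptor kinase encoded by AT3G24240, annotated as RGI1/RCH2 and inserted by ligation-independent cloning. This ectodomain is fused at its C-terminus to the pentamerising coiled-coil helix of rat COMP, human placental alkaline phosphatase, a FLAG epitope and, according to the depositor, a hexahistidine tag; the histidine tag is not separately annotated in the feature table. An SV40 polyadenylation signal lies downstream of the fusion, although it is annotated on the opposite strand.

Pentamerisation through COMP increases the avidity of the secreted ectodomain, which helps weak, transient receptor–receptor contacts to be detected. The alkaline phosphatase provides an enzymatic readout of prey binding to an immobilised bait. The plasmid belongs to a collection used to map an extracellular interaction network among Arabidopsis LRR receptor kinases.
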