Addgene plasmid #114903: RGFR1 X077_pECIA14
Purpose: Prey vector RGFR1 X077_pECIA14 should be used with bait vector RGFR1 X077_pECIA2.
Depositing lab: Youssef Belkhadir. Depositing organization: Gregor Mendel Institute of Molecular Plant Biology. Publication: An extracellular network of Arabidopsis leucine-rich repeat receptor kinases. Smakowska-Luzan E, Mott GA, Parys K, Stegmann M, Howton TC, Layeghifard M, Neuhold J, Lehner A, Kong J, Grunwald K, Weinberger N, Satbhai SB, Mayer D, Busch W, Madalinski M, Stolt-Bergner P, Provart NJ, Mukhtar MS, Zipfel C, Desveaux D, Guttman DS, Belkhadir Y. Nature. 2018 Jan 18;553(7688):342-346. doi: 10.1038/nature25184. Epub 2018 Jan 10. PubMed 29320478.
Backbone
  Vector backbone: pECIA14
  Backbone manufacturer: Chris Garcia (Addgene plasmid # 47051)
  Vector type: Insect Expression
Growth in bacteria
  Bacterial resistance: Ampicillin, 100 μg/mL
  Growth temperature: 37°C
  Growth strain: DH5alpha
  Copy number: High Copy
Gene/Insert
  Gene/Insert name: AT3G24240
  Species: A. thaliana (mustard weed)
  Entrez Gene: AT3G24240 (a.k.a. AT3G24240)
  Promoter: Metallothionein (Copper-Inducible)
  Cloning method: Ligation Independent Cloning
Terms and licenses: Academic/Nonprofit Terms; Industry Terms: Not Available to Industry
Depositor comments: Plasmid for secreted expression in Drosophila cell culture by induction via CuSO4. Insert is an extracellular domain of indicated LRR-RK, C-terminally tagged with Pentameric rat COMP helix, Alkaline Phosphatase (human, placental), Flag, and hexahistidine tags. Insert Protein Sequence: SILYSWLHSSSPTPSSLSLFNWNSIDNTPCNNWTFITCSSQGFITDIDIESVPLQLSLPKNLPAFRSLQKLTISGANLTGTLPESLGDCLGLKVLDLSSNGLVGDIPWSLSKLRNLETLILNSNQLTGKIPPDISKCSKLKSLILFDNLLTGSIPTELGKLSGLEVIRIGGNKEISGQIPSEIGDCSNLTVLGLAETSVSGNLPSSLGKLKKLETLSIYTTMISGEIPSDLGNCSELVDLFLYENSLSGSIPREIGQLTKLEQLFLWQNSLVGGIPEEIGNCSNLKMIDLSLNLLSGSIPSSIGRLSFLEEFMISDNKFSGSIPTTISNCSSLVQLQLDKNQISGLIPSELGTLTKLTLFFAWSNQLEGSIPPGLADCTDLQALDLSRNSLTGTIPSGLFMLRNLTKLLLISNSLSGFIPQEIGNCSSLVRLRLGFNRITGEIPSGIGSLKKINFLDFSSNRLHGKVPDEIGSCSELQMIDLSNNSLEGSLPNPVSSLSGLQVLDVSANQFSGKIPASLGRLVSLNKLILSKNLFSGSIPTSLGMCSGLQLLDLGSNELSGEIPSELGDIENLEIALNLSSNRLTGKIPSKIASLNKLSILDLSHNMLEGDLAPLANIENLVSLNISYNSFSGYLPDNKLFRQLSPQDLEGNKKLCSSTQDSCFLTYRKGNGLGDDGDAS
How to cite: RGFR1 X077_pECIA14 was a gift from Youssef Belkhadir (Addgene plasmid # 114903 ; http://n2t.net/addgene:114903 ; RRID:Addgene_114903)
